>Addgene plasmid #146466 | pAc5.1B-HA-DmHPat-del500-684-dsRNAres_H | addgene full sequence | sequence record 355949 | Addgene NGS Result
CATGAATGGCATCAACTCTGAATCAAATCTTTGCAGATGCACCTACTTCTCATTTCCACTGTCACATCAT
TTTTCCAGATCTCGCTGCCTGTTATGTGGCCCACAAACCAAGACACGTTTTATGGCCATTAAAGCTGGCT
GATCGTCGCCAAACACCAAATACATAATGAATATGTACACATTCGAGAAAGAAGCGATCAAAGAAGCGTC
TTCGGGCGGAGTAGGAGAATGCGGAGGAGAAGGAGAACGAGCTGATCTAGTATCTCTCCACAATCCAATG
CCAACTGACCAACTGGCCATATTCGGAGCAATTTGAAGCCAATTTCCATCGCCTGGCGATCGCTCCATTC
TTGGCTATATGTTTTTCACCGTTACCCGGGGCCATTTTCAAAGACTCGTCGGCAAGATAAGATTGTGTCA
CTCGCTGTCTCTCTTCATTTGTCGAAGAATGCTGAGGAATTTCGCGATGACGTCGGCGAGTATTTTGAAG
AATGAGAATAATTTGTATTTATACGAAAATCAGTTAGTGGAATTTTCTACAAAAACATGTTATCTATAGA
TAATTTTGTTGCAAAATATGTTGACTATGACAAAGATTGTATGTATATACCTTTAATGTATTCTCATTTT
CTTATGTATTTATAATGGCAATGATGATACTGATGATATTTTAAGATGATGCCAGACCAAAAGGCTTGAA
TTTCTGCGTCTTTTGCCGAACGCAGTGCATGTGCAATTGTTGTTTTTTGGAATATTCAATTTTCGGACTG
TCCGCTTTGATTTCAGTTTCTTGGCTTATTCAAAAAGCAAAGTAAAGCCAAAAAAGCGAGATGGCAATAC
CAAATGCGGCAAAACGGTAGTGGAAGGAAAGGGGTGCGGGGCAGCGGAAGGAAGGGTGGGGCGGGGCGTG
GCGGGGTCTGTGGCTGGGCGCGACGTCACCGACGTTGGAGCCACTCCTTTGACCATGTGTGCGTGTGTGT
ATTATTCGTGTCTCGCCACTCGCCGGTTGTTTTTTTCTTTTTATGCTGCGCTCTCTCTAGCGCCATCTCG
CTTACGCATGCTCAACGCACCGCATGTTGCCGTTTCCTTTTATGCGTCATTTTGGCTCGAAATAGGCAAT
TATTTAAACAAAGATTAGTCAACGAAAACGCTAAAATAAATAAGTCTACAATATGGTTACTTATTGCCAT
GTGTGTGCAGCCAACGATAGCAACAAAAGCAACAACACAGGTGGCTTTCCCTCTTTCACTTTTTGTTTGC
AAGCCGCGTGCGAGCAAGACGGCACGACCGGCAAACGCAATTACGCTGACAAAGAGCAGACGAAGTTTTG
GCGAAAAACATCAAGGCGCCTGATACGAATGCATTTGCAATAACAATTGCGATATTTAATATTGTTTATG
AAGCTGTTTGACTTCAAAACACACAAAAAAAAAAATAAAACAAATTATTTGAAAGAGAATTAGGAATCGG
ACGCTTATCGTTAGGGTAACAACAAGAAATGCTTACTGAGTCACAGCCTCTGGAAAACTGCCGCAAGCCA
GAGAGAGAGAGAAAAAGAGGGAGAGCAGCTTAGACCGCATGTGCTTGTGTGTGAGGCGTCTCTCTCTTCG
TCTCTGTTGCGCAAACGCATAGACTGCACTGAAAAAATCGATTACCTATTTTTTATGAATGAATATTTGC
ACTATTACTATTCAAAACTATTAAGATAGCAATCACATTCAATAGCCAAATACTATACCACCTGAGCGAT
GCAACGAAATGATCAATTTGAGCAAAAATGCTGCATATTTAGGACGGCATCATTATAGAAATGCTTCTTG
CTGTGTACTTTTCTCTCGTCTGGCAGCTGTTTCGCCGTTATTGTTAAAACCGGCTTAAGTTAGGTGTGTT
TTCTACGACTAGTGAATGCCCTACTAGAAGATGTGTGTTGCACAAAATGTCCCTGGAATAACCAATTTGA
AGTGCAGATAGCAGTAAACGTAAGCTAATATGAATATTATTTAACTGTAATGTTTTAATATCGCTGGACA
TTACTAATAAACCCACTATAAACACATGTACATATGTATGTTTTGGCATACAATGAGTAGTTGGGGAAAA
AATGTGTAAAAGCACCGTGACCATCACAGCATAAAGATAACCAGCTGAAGTATCGAATATGAGTAACCCC
CAAATTGAATCACATGCCGCAACTGATAGGACCCATGGAAGTACACTCTTCATGGCGATATACAAGACAC
ACACAAGCACGAACACCCAGTTGCGGAGGAAATTCTCCGTAAATGAAAACCCAATCGGCGAACAATTCAT
ACCCATATATGGTAAAAGTTTTGAACGCGACTTGAGAGCGGAGAGCATTGCGGCTGATAAGGTTTTAGCG
CTAAGCGGGCTTTATAAAACGGGCTGCGGGACCAGTTTTCATATCACTACCGTTTGAGTTCTTGTGCTGT
GTGGATACTCCTCCCGACACAAAGCCGCTCCATCAGCCAGCAGTCGTCTAATCCAGAGACCCCGGATCGG
GGTACCAACATGGCTTACCCATACGATGTTCCAGATTACGCTCCTCCAAGCTTGAATTCTGCAGATATCA
TGGATGACTCGTTTTTCGGCTTTGACACGAATCTACCGGACGAAGATGGTGGCGATGGACGCATCGTCGA
GGCGGAATACGATGCCCTCAATGACGAAACCTTTGGATCCGCTATAAATGGCGACTGGGAGGAAGCCCAT
GAGACGATGGTACGCCTGGGCGGGAATGGCGAAAGGGTGCGGAAGCGACCCGCGGAATCTAGTGGAAATA
CGGATTTTGCCGATCAGGGAAATGGTGCCTTCCTGCGACACGCTAATCCGCTATCATCGGCGCCCTCTTC
AAGCGGCTCCACTCCGGCCCCTTTGAATGCCCCCTTCCGACAGTCTCGTCACATAGGGGACTCGGACTTG
GAGCTAAACATTTCCTCCATGAAGTTGGACGACATGGACCTGTCCTCTTTCACCACTGATAGCGAAGCCG
GTGGGCTGAGCAACCGCATTAAGCTGGACTCCGGGGTCTGGGGATCACAGCCGTTCCCCAACAACCAACA
TTTGTTCCGCGAGCCTATGCGCAGCGCCTTCAAGCCACAGCAGCAGCAACATCAGCAGCACCAACCACAA
CAAATGAAGCCACCGCAGGAAGCGAATGCCAACTTTGCACTGAATCCACAGCCTTTTCCAAAAATTACAA
CTCTCGAGGATATAGAGCGCAATATGATCATTCAGCAGGCCATTCCGAAACAACAGCAGCAGAGCCAGCA
ACAGGCGGAACGCAAAATGTTTGATGATTTTAGTCTGGGTAACAGGCAGCAGGTGCCTACACCAACCATG
TTGCAGCAACAGATGTTGCAGCAGCAGCATCATCAGAAACAACAGTCGCAGCAGCAGCCGCCACAACAAG
CGCAGCACAAGGTACCCCCTGGCTTCTTGGGCACGCCGCACACCTCTCCACCGAGGCCAAATTTGGGTTT
CCCCGGACCCGAGCTACTGCCCACGCCATCGTCGCAGCAACAACTAAACGGTATTGGTGGCAACCGAGTG
CCGCCCGGATTTATTTACCCGCAAGGTCTGCCCGGGAATATTCCGCAATTGCCCCAGCATCCTCTAATGC
AGCAGCACATGCCGCACAACTTTCCACTGCCCGGCGGCAACCAGCGACCTCTACCCAATCCACAAGCTCT
GCCCACGGCCCTGAACAATTTCGCGATGCATCCAAGCTTCAATGCGATGCGCGCCGCTGGAATCCATCCA
GGGGCTTTTATGCAACCTCCCCATCCGCACCAGATGCTGCCACCGCGAATGCCGCCGCACCCGCTGCAAG
CTGCCACAAGTCTATTAGGCCAGCAGCCACCGAATTCCATGTATAACATGTTCAACATGCGACTAGTGCA
AGAGATCCAGCAAAACCATCCGCTGCTTCAACAGGCTGCTGTTGTACGCCAAATGCAACAGAGCAGAGCA
GGATCCGTGGCCAGCGATCGTCAGAGATCGCAGGCGCAACAGCAGCAACAAGGACGACGTCCAGATGGTA
CAGGAAATTACCCGCTGGAAGAGTACCGGAAGTCGCGACACATTTTGCTTCTGATTGAAACACTGTATCG
CTATCTGCTGAAGTTGGAGGATTTGGAAAGCCCAGAAGTGATGGCCACCATTGAGCTGAAAAAGAAAAAG
GAAGCCGAACGGATCGCAGCCCTTGAGCAGCTGGAAATGGCCAATAAAACGCCCGAAGAACGGGCAGCAG
AGGCGGCTAACCCACAGACTATGAACCCACAGCTCAAAAATAAATTTAATTACGAAGTTGAAACTAAGGC
AGCACTTGTAAACAAGCTAAAAGCGGGACTTGCTTTTGATAAAGTGATTGCTATGATGAACGTCAGAAAA
GGTAAAATTCTGATCCGCCGTATTATGCCGTTCATAGCCGACCAGTCGATACGATGGGTGGTCTGGTCCG
GAGTTTTTTGCAGTCTCCAGACTGTTGTCAAGAAAGATAAAGATGATGTCGAGGGAGTTCTTTATGCACT
GTATCCGGAATTCAAGAAGCATGTGAATAAGGCAACATTTGAGTTACTCGTCTCGATATCTTCAGCAATC
ACTCTTAACGATAAAAAGCTGGCAGGCATCTTCTGTTCCCGATTCGGCATTCTGAGCCTTGTGGCTCTTA
TTCTGAGGGCTGAAGAGATTTATGTTAGCCGCACCGATGCCACGCTGTCGGAAGAAAATCGCCAGAAATG
GAGGGAGTTCCTTGCCCAAGTGGCCAGCTGTTTAAACCGGACCATACAGAATCAAACTATTAGCGCCGCT
ATCGAAAGCGACGCCATCCAACCCTTGATGGATCATTTCGAGCGCTTCAAGGACTTGAAGCTTGACGCCT
TACTAGCCCTAATTACGGAGGCTCGCCACCAGATCGACTAGGGCGGCCGCTCGAGTCTAGAGGGCCCGCG
GTTCGAAGGTAAGCCTATCCCTAACCCTCTCCTCGGTCTCGATTCTACGCGTACCGGTCATCATCACCAT
CACCATTGAGTTTAAACCCGCTGATCAGCCTCGACTGTGCCTTCTAAGGCCTGAGCTCGCTGATCAGCCT
CGATCGAGGATCCAGACATGATAAGATACATTGATGAGTTTGGACAAACCACAACTAGAATGCAGTGAAA
AAAATGCTTTATTTGTGAAATTTGTGATGCTATTGCTTTATTTGTAACCATTATAAGCTGCAATAAACAA
GTTAACAACAACAATTGCATTCATTTTATGTTTCAGGTTCAGGGGGAGGTGTGGGAGGTTTTTTAAAGCA
AGTAAAACCTCTACAAATGTGGTATGGCTGATTATGATCAGTCGACCGATGCCCTTGAGAGCCTTCAACC
CAGTCAGCTCCTTCCGGTGGGCGCGGGGCATGACTATCGTCGCCGCACTTATGACTGTCTTCTTTATCAT
GCAACTCGTAGGACAGGTGCCGGCAGCGCTCTGGGTCATTTTCGGCGAGGACCGCTTTCGCTGGAGCGCG
ACGATGATCGGCCTGTCGCTTGCGGTATTCGGAATCTTGCACGCCCTCGCTCAAGCCTTCGTCACTGGTC
CCGCCACCAAACGTTTCGGCGAGAAGCAGGCCATTATCGCCGGCATGGCGGCCGACGCGCTGGGCTACGT
CTTGCTGGCGTTCGCGACGCGAGGCTGGATGGCCTTCCCCATTATGATTCTTCTCGCTTCCGGCGGCATC
GGGATGCCCGCGTTGCAGGCCATGCTGTCCAGGCAGGTAGATGACGACCATCAGGGACAGCTTCAAGGCC
AGCAAAAGGCCAAGAACCGTAAAAAGGCCGCGTTGCTGGCGTTTTTCCATAGGCTCCGCCCCCCTGACGA
GCATCACAAAAATCGACGCTCAAGTCAGAGGTGGCGAAACCCGACAGGACTATAAAGATACCAGGCGTTT
CCCCCTGGAAGCTCCCTCGTGCGCTCTCCTGTTCCGACCCTGCCGCTTACCGGATACCTGTCCGCCTTTC
TCCCTTCGGGAAGCGTGGCGCTTTCTCATAGCTCACGCTGTAGGTATCTCAGTTCGGTGTAGGTCGTTCG
CTCCAAGCTGGGCTGTGTGCACGAACCCCCCGTTCAGCCCGACCGCTGCGCCTTATCCGGTAACTATCGT
CTTGAGTCCAACCCGGTAAGACACGACTTATCGCCACTGGCAGCAGCCACTGGTAACAGGATTAGCAGAG
CGAGGTATGTAGGCGGTGCTACAGAGTTCTTGAAGTGGTGGCCTAACTACGGCTACACTAGAAGGACAGT
ATTTGGTATCTGCGCTCTGCTGAAGCCAGTTACCTTCGGAAAAAGAGTTGGTAGCTCTTGATCCGGCAAA
CAAACCACCGCTGGTAGCGGTGGTTTTTTTGTTTGCAAGCAGCAGATTACGCGCAGAAAAAAAGGATCTC
AAGAAGATCCTTTGATCTTTTCTACGGGGTCTGACGCTCAGTGGAACGAAAACTCACGTTAAGGGATTTT
GGTCATGAGATTATCAAAAAGGATCTTCACCTAGATCCTTTTAAATTAAAAATGAAGTTTTAAATCAATC
TAAAGTATATATGAGTAAACTTGGTCTGACAGTTACCAATGCTTAATCAGTGAGGCACCTATCTCAGCGA
TCTGTCTATTTCGTTCATCCATAGTTGCCTGACTCCCCGTCGTGTAGATAACTACGATACGGGAGGGCTT
ACCATCTGGCCCCAGTGCTGCAATGATACCGCGAGACCCACGCTCACCGGCTCCAGATTTATCAGCAATA
AACCAGCCAGCCGGAAGGGCCGAGCGCAGAAGTGGTCCTGCAACTTTATCCGCCTCCATCCAGTCTATTA
ATTGTTGCCGGGAAGCTAGAGTAAGTAGTTCGCCAGTTAATAGTTTGCGCAACGTTGTTGCCATTGCTGC
AGGCATCGTGGTGTCACGCTCGTCGTTTGGTATGGCTTCATTCAGCTCCGGTTCCCAACGATCAAGGCGA
GTTACATGATCCCCCATGTTGTGCAAAAAAGCGGTTAGCTCCTTCGGTCCTCCGATCGTTGTCAGAAGTA
AGTTGGCCGCAGTGTTATCACTCATGGTTATGGCAGCACTGCATAATTCTCTTACTGTCATGCCATCCGT
AAGATGCTTTTCTGTGACTGGTGAGTACTCAACCAAGTCATTCTGAGAATAGTGTATGCGGCGACCGAGT
TGCTCTTGCCCGGCGTCAACACGGGATAATACCGCGCCACATAGCAGAACTTTAAAAGTGCTCATCATTG
GAAAACGTTCTTCGGGGCGAAAACTCTCAAGGATCTTACCGCTGTTGAGATCCAGTTCGATGTAACCCAC
TCGTGCACCCAACTGATCTTCAGCATCTTTTACTTTCACCAGCGTTTCTGGGTGAGCAAAAACAGGAAGG
CAAAATGCCGCAAAAAAGGGAATAAGGGCGACACGGAAATGTTGAATACTCATACTCTTCCTTTTTCAAT
ATTATTGAAGCATTTATCAGGGTTATTGTCTCATGAGCGGATACATATTTGAATGTATTTAGAAAAATAA
ACAAATAGGGGTTCCGCGCACATTTCCCCGAAAAGTGCCACCTGACGTCTAAGAAACCATTATTATCATG
ACATTAACCTATAAAAATAGGCGTATCACGAGGCCCTTTCGTCTTCAAGAATTAATTCTATATTCTAAAA
ACACAAATGATACTTCTAAAAAAAAAT
Features (pLannotate 1.2.2; 9 found; start..end, strand, type, name):
      1..2510    +  promoter       Ac5 promoter: Drosophila melanogaster actin 5C promoter
   2536..2562    +  CDS            3xHA (fragment): three tandem HA epitope tags
   4978..5019    +  CDS            V5 tag: epitope tag from simian virus 5
   5119..5253    -  polyA_signal   SV40 poly(A) signal: SV40 polyadenylation signal
   5276..5360    -  CDS            large T antigen (fragment): large T antigen from SV40 (simian virus 40)
   5361..5808    +  CDS            TcR (fragment): tetracycline efflux protein; tet; confers resistance to tetracycline
   5854..6442    -  rep_origin     ori: high-copy-number ColE1/pMB1/pBR322/pUC origin of replication
   6613..7473    -  CDS            AmpR: β-lactamase; bla; confers resistance to ampicillin, carbenicillin, and related antibiotics
   7474..7578    -  promoter       AmpR promoter: bla
