[The description below was written by a language model from this plasmid's Addgene catalogue record and pLannotate feature annotations shown in this document.]
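Description:
pAc5.1B-HA-DmHPat-del500-684-dsRNAres_H is an insect-cell expression plasmid of about 7.7 kb that produces an HA-tagged deletion mutant of the Drosophila melanogaster decapping activator HPat (Patr-1, CG5208). The catalogue lists the backbone as unknown, although the name and the annotated parts point to a pAc5.1-type vector. Propagation in E. coli relies on a ColE1/pUC-family origin and a β-lactamase gene with its own promoter for ampicillin selection. The record lists the plasmid as low copy even though the origin is annotated as a high-copy type. A short fragment of a tetracycline resistance gene is also detected, but it is only a partial remnant, as is a small piece of SV40 large T antigen sequence next to the terminator. No marker for selection in insect cells is annotated.

Expression is driven by the roughly 2.5 kb Drosophila actin 5C promoter, a strong constitutive promoter commonly used in cultured fly cells. Directly downstream is a short match to the HA epitope, consistent with an N-terminal HA tag. It is followed by an unannotated stretch of about 2.4 kb that presumably holds the HPat coding sequence. By its name, the insert lacks residues 500–684 and is "dsRNAres", that is, recoded to escape a dsRNA directed against the endogenous transcript. The record also notes two silent differences from the reference mRNA. A vector-derived V5 tag lies downstream of the insert, but the record does not say whether it is translated in frame. An SV40 polyadenylation signal follows the cassette. The design suits knockdown-and-rescue experiments, in which endogenous HPat is depleted and the mutant is tested for function in mRNA deadenylation and decapping.
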