Addgene plasmid #146466: pAc5.1B-HA-DmHPat-del500-684-dsRNAres_H
Purpose: Insect Expression of DmHPat-del500-684-dsRNAres
Depositing lab: Elisa Izaurralde. Depositing organization: Max Planck Institute for Developmental Biology. Publication: HPat provides a link between deadenylation and decapping in metazoa. Haas G, Braun JE, Igreja C, Tritschler F, Nishihara T, Izaurralde E. J Cell Biol. 2010 Apr 19. 189(2):289-302. 10.1083/jcb.200910141 PubMed 20404111.
Backbone
  Vector backbone: Unknown
  Vector type: Insect Expression
Growth in bacteria
  Bacterial resistance: Ampicillin, 100 μg/mL
  Growth temperature: 37°C
  Growth strain: DH5alpha
  Copy number: Low Copy
Gene/Insert
  Gene/Insert name: DmHPat-del500-684-dsRNAres
  Species: D. melanogaster (fly)
  Mutation: two silent mutations compared to the sequence given by NCBI: NM_142335.2
  Entrez Gene: Patr-1 (a.k.a. anon-WO0118547.282, BcDNA:LD27979, CG5208, Dmel\CG5208, HPat, LD27979)
  Cloning method: Unknown
Terms and licenses: Academic/Nonprofit Terms; Industry Terms: Not Available to Industry
Depositor comments: Plasmids from this collection were made available to the research community and donated after the lab closed. Please note that the sequence provided by the depositing laboratory may be theoretical/predicted or based on Sanger sequencing results. There may be discrepancies between sequencing results obtained by Addgene and the depositor sequence. If an Addgene verified sequence is not available, please contact before placing your order to request that our lab fully sequence the plasmid.
How to cite: pAc5.1B-HA-DmHPat-del500-684-dsRNAres_H was a gift from Elisa Izaurralde (Addgene plasmid # 146466 ; http://n2t.net/addgene:146466 ; RRID:Addgene_146466)
